>Addgene plasmid #110084 | pACEC3GH (Hyg) | addgene full sequence | sequence record 211189 | Addgene NGS Result
TCGCTGTTCGTCGCGATCGCCGCACTCGGCTACTCGTGGCACGCGTTCACCGCCGAGGCCGACCCGGCGT
TCGGGGTGATCTGGCTGCTGTGGGCAGTGCTGTGGTTCATGCTGTTCCTGCTGCTCGGCCTGGGGCACGA
CGCACTGGGGCCCGCCGTCGGGTTCGTCGCGGTGGCCGAAGGCGTGATCACCGCCGCCGTGCCGGCCTTC
CTGATCGTGTCGGGCAACTGGGAAACCGGCCCGCTCCCCGCCGCGGTCATCGCCGTGATCGGTTTTGCCG
CAGTTGTTCTCGCATACCCCATCGGGCGCCGTCTCGCAGCGCCGTCAGTCACCAACCCTCCACCGGCCGC
GCTCGCGGCCACCACCCGATAAGAGAAAGGGAGTCCACCATGAGTTGAAGAGCCTGCAGACTGGCTGTGT
ATAAGGGAGCCTGACATTTATATTCCCCAGAACATCAGGTTAATGGCGTTTTTGATGTCATTTTCGCGGT
GGCTGAGATCAGCCACTTCTTCCCCGATAACGGAGACCGGCACACTGGCCATATCGGTGGTCATCATGCG
CCAGCTTTCATCCCCGATATGCACCACCGGGTAAAGTTCACGGGAGACTTTATCTGACAGCAGACGTGCA
CTGGCCAGGGGGATCACCATCCGTCGCCCGGGCGTGTCAATAATATCACTCTGTACATCCACAAACAGAC
GATAACGGCTCTCTCTTTTATAGGTGTAAACCTTAAACTGCATTTCACCAGCCCCTGTTCTCGTCAGCAA
AAGAGCCGTTCATTTCAATAAACCGGGCGACCTCAGCCATCCCTTCCTGATTTTCCGCTTTCCAGCGTTC
GGCACGCAGACGACGGGCTTCATTCTGCATGGTTGTGCTTACCAGACCGGAGATATTGACATCATATATG
CCTTGAGCAACTGATAGCTGTCGCTGTCAACTGTCACTGTAATACGCTGCTTCATAGCATACCTCTTTTT
GACATACTTCGGGTATACATATCAGTATATATTCTTATACCGCAAAAATCAGCGCGCAAATACGCATACT
GTTATCTGGCGCTCTTCTGCATTAGAAGTTTTGTTTCAAGGTCCACAATTCAGCAAAGGAGAAGAACTTT
TCACTGGAGTTGTCCCAATTCTTGTTGAATTAGATGGTGATGTTAATGGGCACAAATTTTCTGTCAGTGG
AGAGGGTGAAGGTGATGCTACATACGGAAAACTCACCCTTAAATTTATTTGCACTACTGGAAAACTACCT
GTTCCTTGGCCAACACTTGTCACTACTCTGACCTATGGTGTTCAATGCTTTTCCCGTTATCCGGATCACA
TGAAACGGCATGACTTTTTCAAGAGTGCCATGCCCGAAGGTTATGTACAGGAACGCACTATATCTTTCAA
AGATGACGGGAACTACAAGACGCGTGCTGAAGTCAAGTTTGAAGGTGATACCCTTGTTAATCGTATCGAG
TTAAAGGGTATTGATTTTAAAGAAGATGGAAACATTCTCGGACACAAACTAGAGTACAACTATAACTCAC
ACAATGTATACATCACGGCAGACAAACAAAAGAATGGAATCAAAGCTAACTTCAAAATTCGCCACAACAT
TGAAGATGGTTCCGTTCAACTAGCAGACCATTATCAACAAAATACTCCAATTGGCGATGGCCCTGTCCTT
TTACCAGACAACCATTACCTGTCGACACAATCTGCCCTTTCGAAAGATCCCAACGAAAAGCGTGACCACA
TGGTCCTTCTTGAGTTTGTAACTGCTGCTGGGATTACACATGGCATGGATGAGCTCTACAAAACTAGTCA
TCATCATCACCATCATCATCACCATCATTAATAACAGCTTATCGATGTCGACGTAGTTAACTAGCGTACG
ATCGACTGCCAGGCATCAAATAAAACGAAAGGCTCAGTCGAAAGACTGGGCCTTTCGTTTTATGCCATCA
TGGCCGCGGTGATCAGCTAGAGGGGGCGTCAGGCGCCGGGGGCGGTGTCCGGCGGCCCCCAGAGGAACTG
CGCCAGTTCCTCCGGATCGGTGAAGCCGGAGAGATCCAGCGGGGTCTCCTCGAACACCTCGAAGTCGTGC
AGGAAGGTGAAGGCGAGCAGTTCGCGGGCGAAGTCCTCGGTCCGCTTCCACTGCGCCCCGTCGAGCAGCG
CGGCCAGGATCTCGCGGTCGCCCCGGAAGGCGTTGAGATGCAGTTGCACCAGGCTGTAGCGGGAGTCTCC
CGCATAGACGTCGGTGAAGTCGACGATCCCGGTGACCTCGGTCGCGGCCAGGTCCACGAAGATGTTGGTC
CCGTGCAGGTCGCCGTGGACGAACCGGGGTTCGCGGCCGGCCAGCAGCGTGTCCACGTCCGGCAGCCAGT
CCTCCAGGCGGTCCAGCAGCCGGGGCGAGAGGTAGCCCCACCCGCGGTGGTCCTCGACGGTCGCCGCGCG
GCGTTCCCGCAGCAGTTCCGGGAAGACCTCGGAATGGGGGGTGAGCACGGTGTTCCCGGTCAGCGGCACC
CTGTGCAGCCGGCCGAGCACCCGGCCGAGTTCGCGGGCCAGGGCGAGCAGCGCGTTCCGGTCGGTCGTGC
CGTCCATCGCGGACCGCCAGGTGGTGCCGGTCATCCGGCTCATCACCAGGTAGGGCCACGGCCAGGCTCC
GGTGCCGGGCCGCAGCTCGCCGCGGCCGAGGAGGCGGGGCACCGGCACCGGGGCGTCCGCCAGGACCGCG
TACGCCTCCGACTCCGACGCGAGGCTCTCCGGACCGCACCAGTGCTCGCCGAACAGCTTGATCACCGGGC
CGGGCTCGCCGACCAGTACGGGGTTGGTGCTCTCGCCGGGCACCCGCAGCACCGGCGGCACCGGCAGCCC
GAGCTCCTCCAGGGCTCGGCGGGCCAGCGGCTCCCAGAATTCCTGGTCGTTCCGCAGGCTCGCGTAGGAA
TCATCCGAATCAATACGGTCGAGAAGTAACAGGGATTCTTGTGTCACAGCGGACCTCTATTCACAGGGTA
CGGGCCGGCTTAATTCCGCACGGCCGGTCGCGACACGGCCTGTCCGCACCGCGGATCAGGCGTTGACGAT
GACGGGCTGGTCGGCCACGTCGGGGAGTCAGGCAACTATGGATGAACGAAATAGACAGATCGCTGAGATA
GGTGCCTCACTGATTAAGCATTGGTAACTGTCAGACCAAGTTTACTCATATATACTTTAGATTGATTTAA
AACTTCATTTTTAATTTAAAAGGATCTAGGTGAAGATCCTTTTTGATAATCTCATGCTCTAGTTCCATGA
GCGTCAGACCCCGTAGAAAAGATCAAAGGATCTTCTTGAGATCCTTTTTTTCTGCGCGTAATCTGCTGCT
TGCAAACAAAAAAACCACCGCTACCAGCGGTGGTTTGTTTGCCGGATCAAGAGCTACCAACTCTTTTTCC
GAAGGTAACTGGCTTCAGCAGAGCGCAGATACCAAATACTGTCCTTCTAGTGTAGCCGTAGTTAGGCCAC
CACTTCAAGAACTCTGTAGCACCGCCTACATACCTCGCTCTGCTAATCCTGTTACCAGTGGCTGCTGCCA
GTGGCGATAAGTCGTGTCTTACCGGGTTGGACTCAAGACGATAGTTACCGGATAAGGCGCAGCGGTCGGG
CTGAACGGGGGGTTCGTGCACACAGCCCAGCTTGGAGCGAACGACCTACACCGAACTGAGATACCTACAG
CGTGAGCTATGAGAAAGCGCCACGCTTCCCGAGGGGAGAAAGGCGGACAGGTATCCGGTAAGCGGCAGGG
TCGGAACAGGAGAGCGCACGAGGGAGCTTCCAGGGGGAAACGCCTGGTATCTTTATAGTCCTGTCGGGTT
TCGCCACCTCTGACTTGAGCGTCGATTTTTGTGATGCTCGTCAGGGGGGCGGAGCCTATGGAAAAACGCC
AGCAACGCGGCCTTTTTACGGTTCCTGGCCTTTTGCTGGCCTTTTGCTCACATGTTCTTTCCTGCGTTAT
CCCCTGATTCTGTGGATAACCGTATTACCGCCTTTGAGTGAGCTGATACCGCTCGCCGCAGCCGAACGAC
CGAGCGCAACGCGTGCGGCCGCACGCGTGAGCCCACCAGCTCCGTAAGTTCGGGCGCTGTGTGGCTCGTA
CCCGCGCATTCAGGCGGCAGGGGGTCTAACGGGTCTAAGGCGGCGTGTACGGCCGCCACAGCGGCTCTCA
GCGGCCCGGAAACGTCCTCGAAACGACGCATGTGTTCCTCCTGGTTGGTACAGGTGGTTGGGGGTGCTCG
GCTGTCGCTGGTGTTCCACCACCAGGGCTCGACGGGAGAGCGGGGGAGTGTGCAGTTGTGGGGTGGCCCC
TCAGCGAAATATCTGACTTGGAGCTCGTGTCGGACCATACACCGGTGATTAATCGTGGTCTACTACCAAG
CGTGAGCCACGTCGCCGACGAATTTGAGCAGCTCTGGCTGCCGTACTGGCCGCTGGCAAGCGACGATCTG
CTCGAGGGGATCTACCGCCAAAGCCGCGCGTCGGCCCTAGGCCGCCGGTACATCGAGGCGAACCCAACAG
CGCTGGCAAACCTGCTGGTCGTGGACGTAGACCATCCAGACGCAGCGCTCCGAGCGCTCAGCGCCCGGGG
GTCCCATCCGCTGCCCAACGCGATCGTGGGCAATCGCGCCAACGGCCACGCACACGCAGTGTGGGCACTC
AACGCCCCTGTTCCACGCACCGAATACGCGCGGCGTAAGCCGCTCGCATACATGGCGGCGTGCGCCGAAG
GCCTTCGGCGCGCCGTCGATGGCGACCGCAGTTACTCAGGCCTCATGACCAAAAACCCCGGCCACATCGC
CTGGGAAACGGAATGGCTCCACTCAGATCTCTACACACTCAGCCACATCGAGGCCGAGCTCGGCGCGAAC
ATGCCACCGCCGCGCTGGCGTCAGCAGACCACGTACAAAGCGGCTCCGACGCCGCTAGGGCGGAATTGCG
CACTGTTCGATTCCGTCAGGTTGTGGGCCTATCGTCCCGCCCTCATGCGGATCTACCTGCCGACCCGGAA
CGTGGACGGACTCGGCCGCGCGATCTATGCCGAGTGCCACGCGCGAAACGCCGAATTTCCGTGCAACGAC
GTGTGTCCCGGACCGCTACCGGACAGCGAGGTCCGCGCCATCGCCAACAGCATTTGGCGTTGGATCACAA
CCAAGTCGCGCATTTGGGCGGACGGGATCGTGGTCTACGAGGCCACACTCAGTGCGCGCCAGTCGGCCAT
CTCGCGGAAGGGCGCAGCAGCGCGCACGGCGGCGAGCACAGTTGCGCGGCGCGCAAAGTCCGCGTCAGCC
ATGCATGGAGGCATTGCTATGAGCGACGGCTACAGCGACGGCTACAACCGGCAGCCGACTGTCCGCAAAA
AGCGGCGCGTGACCGCCGCCGAAGGCGCTCGAATCACCGGACTATCCGAACGCCACGTCGTCCGGCTCGT
GGCGCAGGAACGCAGCGAGTGGCTCGCCGAGCAGGCTGCACGCCGCGAACGCATCCGCGCCTATCACGAC
GACGAGGGCCACTCTTGGCCGCAAACGGCCAAACATTTCGGGCTGCATCTGGACACCGTTAAGCGACTCG
GCTATCGGGCGAGGAAAGAGCGTGCGGCAGAACAGGAAGCGGCTCAAAAGGCCCACAACGAAGCCGACAA
TCCACCGCTGTTCTAACGCAATTGGGGAGCGGGTGTCGCGGGGGTTCCGTGGGGGGTTCCGTTGCAACGG
GTCGGACAGGTAAAAGTCCTGGTAGACGCTAGTTTTCTGGTTTGGGCCATGCCTGTCTCGTTGCGTGTTT
CGTTGCGCCCGTTTTGAATACCAGCCAGACGAGACGGGGTTCTACGAATCTTGGTCGATACCAAGCCATT
TCCGCTGAATATCGGGGAGCTCACCGCCAGAATCGGTGGTTGTGGTGATGTACGTGGCGAACTCCGTTGT
AGTGCCTGTGGTGGCATCCGTGGCGCGGCCGCGGTACCAGATCTTTAAATCTAGATAAAGAAGTGACGCG
GTCTCAAGCGTCGAGCGTCGCCAGCGTGTCGAGGATGTCGAAGTCGTAGCCGTCGGCGCTGGCGATGTAG
ACCTGCTGGTCGAATTGACTGTCGCGCATACACATCGGGCCCCGGGGCCCGTCGAACCCGACATCGTGCG
CGGATGCCATCAGGTCCGGTATCTCGGGGGAGTGGGCCCGCTGGAAGATGGCCTCGAGCGCAAGCAGACC
CTCGTAACAGGATTCGGCCATCGCGTTGAGCGGTGGCGCGTCGGCGCCGTAGCGGGCGACGTAGCTGCCC
ATCAGGTCCATCGCACCCGCGGTGGCCAGTGAACTGAAGTACGCCGCGGCGACATAGAGGTTTTCGGTGG
AGCCGGCGCCGCTGGCCAGCAGCATGTTCTCCTCCATCAGCGGGCTGAACCGCGCCATGCGGTCGTGCCC
GCCGGCGCGCGCGAACTCGCGGTTGAACAACACGGCGTCCTGGCCGACGAGCAGCATCAACACGGCCTGC
GCCCCCGACGCGATGGCCTTGCGGACAGGTGCGCGGAAATCGTCGGTGCCGTACGGGACGTAGATCTCCC
GTCTGAGCTCGAGGTCCAGATCTCGGCAGTACGCGCGGGCGGCCGCGGCGGAACGGCGCGGCCAGATGTA
GTCATCGCCGACCAGGCACCAGGACCGGATGCCGAAGTGGTCGCGCAGCCAGGCGAGCGCGGGCGCGATC
TGGATCTGCGGTGTCTCGCCTGTGCAGAACACGCCCGGTGTGCGTTCACCGCCCTCGTACAACGAGGTGT
AGACGTACGGGATGCGGTCGCGGACCACCGGGGAGATGCGGTTGCGCACGGCCGAGATGTGCCAGCCGGT
CACGGCGTCGAGACCGTGACCTCGCAACCGGTCGGCGACGGTCCGGGCGACGTCGTCGCCGGGCGCTCCG
CCGTCGAGCACCTCGATGGTGACCTTGCGGCCCTGCAGGCCGCCTCGGTCGTTGACCTCCTTGGCCGCGA
GCTCGGCCACGGCCTCGCACGAAGGCGCGAAGATTCCCGCTGGCCCTTGAAGCGGAATCACCAGCCCGAC
GCGGAACTCAACCTCGCCGTCCTGCACTCCAGATCACCGTCGATCCCGTGTAGTCTGCGCTTCAAAGGTT
TCTAGCAGAAATAATTCATTCTGAACAGACCCCGCCGTCGACACGAGGAGACCCAACATGGCCGCCGGAC
AGCAGCGCCGCCCCAACCTCCTGCTGCCGTTGGTGCGTCTGACCCACCTCGCGGAGTCGGCGATCGAACG
CGTGCTCGCGGACTCGTCGCTCAAGATCGAGGACTGGCGCGTGCTCGACGAGTTGGCCGGACGGCGCACC
GTGCCCATGAGCGATCTCGCGCAGGCCACGCTGATCACGGGTCCGACTCTCACCAGAACCGTCGATCGCC
TTGTGTCGCAAGGGATCATCTACCGGACTGCCGATCTGCATGACCGCCGGCGGGTGCTCGTGGCGTTGAC
CCCGCGGGGGCGGACGCTGCGCAACCGCCTGGTGGACGCGGTAGCCGAGGCCGAGTGTGCGGCTTTTGAA
TCGTGCGGGCTGGACGTCGACCAGTTGCGCGAACTCGTCGACACCACCTCGAATTTGACTTCGTAACCAC
CCGCGCCCGGCGCGGGCGTTCACCCTTGACTTTTATTTTCATCTGGATATATTTCGGGTGAATGGAAAGG
GGTGACCATGCCGACCTACACATTCCGTTGTTCCCACTGCGGTCCCTTCGATCTCACCTGCGCGATCTCC
GAGCGCGATGCGGCGGCGACCTGTCCGGAGTGCCGGACGCCGGCGCGCCGGGTCTTCGGTTCGGTAGGGC
TGACGACATTCACCGCGGGACATCACCGCGCATTCGACGCGGCGTCCGCGAGCGCCGAAAGTCCCACGGT
GGTGAAGTCGATTCCCGCAGGCGCGGACCGCCCGCGGGCCCCGCGCCGCAATCCCGGTCTACCGAGTCTG
CCGAGGTACTAGCGACATGGGTGGCGTCGGGCTCATCTACGTGGGTGCGGTGCTCATCATCGACGGGCTG
ATGCTGCTGGGCCGCATCAGCCCACGAGGCGCAACACCGCTGAACTTCTTCGTCGGCGGACTGCAGGTGG
TGACGCCTACGGTGCTGATCCTGCAGTCCGGCGGAGACGCGGCCGTGATCTTCGCGGCCTCCGGGCTCTA
CCTGTTCGGCTTCACCTACCTGTGGGTGGCCATCAACAACGTGACCGACTGGGACGGAGAAGGTCTCGGA
TGGTTC
Features (pLannotate 1.2.2; 9 found; start..end, strand, type, name):
    441..743     -  CDS            ccdB: CCDB_ECOLI - Also known as G, letB, letD. Experimental evidence at protein level: Swiss-Prot protein existence level 1. Toxic component of a type II toxin-antitoxin (TA) system, functioning in plasmid maintainence. Responsible for the post- segregational killing (PSK) of plasmid-free cells, also referred to as a plasmid addiction system. Half-life of over 2 hours. Cell killing by CcdB is accompanied by filamentation, defects in chromosome and plasmid segregation, defects in cell division, formation of anucleate cells, decreased DNA synthesis and plasmid loss. Interferes with the activity of DN
    748..906     -  CDS            ccdA (fragment): CCDA_ECO57 - Also known as H, letA. Experimental evidence at protein level: Swiss-Prot protein existence level 1. Antitoxin component of a type II toxin-antitoxin (TA) system which inhibits the post-segregational killing (PSK) of plasmid-free cells, also referred to as a plasmid addiction system. Binds to and blocks the activity of CcdB; will also remove bound CcdB protein from the CcdB-GyrA complex by forming a CcdA-CcdB complex, a process termed rejuvenation. Functions as a transcriptional corepressor for the ccdAB operon, repression also requires CcdB (By similarity). From Escherichia coli
    997..1060    -  intron         PDK intron (fragment): pdk; modified pyruvate orthophosphate dikinase intron from Flaveria trinervia 3.0
   1102..1812    +  CDS            Folding Reporter GFP: Folding Reporter GFP is a basic (constitutively fluorescent) green fluorescent protein published in 1999, derived from Aequorea victoria.
   1907..1953    +  terminator     rrnB T1 terminator: transcription terminator T1 from the E. coli rrnB gene
   1992..2984    -  CDS            hyg: KHYB_STRHY - Experimental evidence at protein level: Swiss-Prot protein existence level 1. The aminoglycoside phosphotransferases achieve inactivation of their antibiotic substrates by phosphorylation. From Streptomyces hygroscopicus.
   3096..3176    +  CDS            bla(M) (fragment): β-lactamase lacking the signal sequence; bla(M); allows cytosolic expression of β-lactamase
   3326..3914    +  rep_origin     ori: high-copy-number ColE1/pMB1/pBR322/pUC origin of replication
   7997..369     +  CDS            AMIS_MYCSM (across the origin): Protein inferred from homology: Swiss-Prot protein existence level 3. Possible transporter that might be responsible for the adsorption of amidase substrates or release of their hydrolysis products. From Mycolicibacterium smegmatis (Mycobacterium smegmatis).
