[The description below was written by a language model from this plasmid's Addgene catalogue record and pLannotate feature annotations shown in this document.]
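Description:
pACEC3GH (Hyg) is an empty bacterial expression backbone from a uniform cloning platform for mycobacterial genetics and protein production. The record describes it as a replicative, acetamide-based expression vector intended for high-level expression suited to large-scale protein purification. It carries a high-copy ColE1/pUC-type origin for propagation in E. coli and a hygromycin phosphotransferase gene from Streptomyces hygroscopicus as the selectable marker. A short β-lactamase fragment is also annotated and is presumably a non-functional remnant. The element responsible for replication in mycobacteria is not annotated. A stretch of roughly 4 kb between the E. coli origin and the acetamidase-region sequence has no called features, so the table likely covers the plasmid only partially.

The only annotated trace of the acetamide-responsive control region is a coding sequence matching AmiS from Mycolicibacterium smegmatis, which spans the sequence origin. The promoter itself is not explicitly called. Downstream sits a counterselection cassette with the ccdB gyrase toxin and a ccdA fragment, which explains why the empty vector is maintained in a ccdB-tolerant strain. Replacing this cassette with a gene of interest removes the toxin, so ordinary E. coli hosts survive only when they carry recombinant clones. The inserted open reading frame is then fused at its C terminus to a 3C protease cleavage site, Folding Reporter GFP and a His10 tag, followed by the rrnB T1 terminator. The GFP allows expression and folding to be monitored by fluorescence, the His10 tag supports metal-affinity purification, and 3C cleavage removes both from the purified protein. A small annotated PDK intron fragment is probably an incidental match.
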