Addgene plasmid #110084: pACEC3GH (Hyg)
Purpose: (Empty Backbone) Replicative, acetamide-based expression vector containing a C-terminal 3C cleavage site and a GPF-fusion with a His10-tag. Suitable for high-level expression levels amenable for large scale purification of proteins.
Depositing lab: Markus Seeger. Depositing organization: University of Zurich. Publication: A uniform cloning platform for mycobacterial genetics and protein production. Arnold FM, Hohl M, Remm S, Koliwer-Brandl H, Adenau S, Chusri S, Sander P, Hilbi H, Seeger MA. Sci Rep. 2018 Jun 22;8(1):9539. doi: 10.1038/s41598-018-27687-5. PubMed 29934571.
Backbone
  Vector backbone: pACEC3GH
  Vector type: Bacterial Expression
  Tag / fusion protein: 3C cleavage site - GFP - His10 Tag (C terminal on backbone)
Growth in bacteria
  Bacterial resistance: Hygromycin, 200 μg/mL
  Growth temperature: 37°C
  Growth strain: ccdB Survival
  Copy number: High Copy
Gene/Insert
  Gene/Insert name: None
  Tag / fusion protein: 3C cleavage site - GFP - His10 Tag (C terminal on backbone)
Terms and licenses: Academic/Nonprofit Terms; Industry Terms: Not Available to Industry
How to cite: pACEC3GH (Hyg) was a gift from Markus Seeger (Addgene plasmid # 110084 ; http://n2t.net/addgene:110084 ; RRID:Addgene_110084)
